>Addgene plasmid #67936 | GFP-alpha-E-Catenin 3xFP4 (895) | addgene partial sequence | sequence record 120160 | EGFP-C 5'-CATGGTCCTGCTGGAGTTCGTG-3'
GTCCGGACTCAGATCTATGACTGCCGTCCACGCAGGCAACATAAACTTCAAATGGGACCCCAAAAGTCTG
GAGATTAGGACTCTGGCTGTTGAAAGACTGTTGGAGCCTCTTGTTACACAGGTTACAACCCTGGTAAACA
CCAATAGTAAAGGGCCGTCTAATAAAAAGAGAGGCCGTTCTAAGAAGGCCCATGTTTTGGCTGCATCTGT
TGAACAAGCAACTGAGAATTTCTTGGAAAAGGGGGATAAAATTGCAAAAGAGAGCCAGTTTCTCAAGGAG
GAGCTTGTGGTTGCTGTAGAAGATGTTCGAAAACAAGGAGATTTGATGAAGAGCGCTGCTGGGGAGTTTG
CAGATGATCCATGCTCTTCTGTGAAGCGAGGCAACATGGTCCGGGCAGCTCGAGCTTTGCTCTCTGCCGT
CACCCGGCTGCTGATTCTGGCTGACATGGCAGATGTCTACAAATTACTTGTTCAGCTGAAAGTTGTGGAA
GATGGTATATTGAAACTGAGGAATGCTGGCAATGAACAAGACTTAGGGATACAGTACAAAGCTCTGAAAC
CAGAAGTAGATAAGCTGAACATCATGGCAGCAAAAAGACAACAGGAACTAAAAGATGTGGGCAATCGTGA
TCAGATGGCTGCAGCTAGAGGAATCCTGCAGAAAAATGTTCCAATCCTCTATACTGCATCCCAGGCATGT
CTACAACACCCTGATGTTGCAGCCTATAAGGCCAACCGGGACTTGATATACAAGCAGCTGCAGCAGGCCG
TCACAGGAATTTCTAATGCAGCCCAGGCTACTGCATCAGATGATGCTGCCCAGCACCAGGGTGGCAGTGG
CGGAGAGCTGGCATACGCTCTCAACAACTTT
