>Addgene plasmid #67936 | GFP-alpha-E-Catenin 3xFP4 (895) | addgene partial sequence | sequence record 120166 | SV40pA-R 5'-GAAATTTGTGATGCTATTGC-3'
CAACAACAATTGCATTCATTTTATGTTTCAGGTTCAGGGGGAGGTGTGGGAGGTTTTTTAAAGCAAGTAA
AACCTCTACAAATGTGGTATGGCTGATTATGATCAGTTATCTAGATCCGGTGGATCCCGGGCCCGCGGTA
CCGTCGACTGGAGGAGGCGGGAACAAACGAGATGGAGGAGGCGGGAACAAACCAGATGGAGGAGGCGGGA
ACGAATTCGAAGCTTGTGTGCAGGATGAGTCAGCCATCAGGGCAGCCCCACTAATAATGCTTTCCAGGCG
CTCCTCCAGGGACGGCCTAAAGCGCTCCTCGCTGAAGCTCAAGGGGTCCACAATGATTTGTTTATCAAAG
TTGTTGAGAGCGTATGCCAGCTCTCCGCCACTGCCACCCTGGTGCTGGGCAGCATCATCTGATGCAGTAG
CCTGGGCTGCATTAGAAATTCCTGTGACGGCCTGCTGCAGCTGCTTGTATATCAAGTCCCGGTTGGCCTT
ATAGGCTGCAACATCAGGGTGTTGTAGACATGCCTGGGATGCAGTATAGAGGATTGGAACATTTTTCTGC
AGGATTCCTCTAGCTGCAGCCATCTGATCACGATTGCCCACATCTTTTAGTTCCTGTTGTCTTTTTGCTG
CCATGATGTTCAGCTTATCTACTTCTGGTTTCAGAGCTTTGTACTGTATCCCTAAGTCTTGTTCATTGCC
AGCATTCCTCAGTTTCAATATACCATCTTCCACAACTTTCAGCTGAACAAGTAATTTGTAGACATCTGCC
ATGTCAGCCA
