>Addgene plasmid #67936 | GFP-alpha-E-Catenin 3xFP4 (895) | addgene partial sequence | sequence record 121717 | CMV-F 5'-CGCAAATGGGCGGTAGGCGTG-3'
GAGCTGGTTTAGTGAACCGTCAGATCCGCTAGCGCTACCGGTCGCCACCATGGTGAGCAAGGGCGAGGAG
CTGTTCACCGGGGTGGTGCCCATCCTGGTCGAGCTGGACGGCGACGTAAACGGCCACAAGTTCAGCGTGT
CCGGCGAGGGCGAGGGCGATGCCACCTACGGCAAGCTGACCCTGAAGTTCATCTGCACCACCGGCAAGCT
GCCCGTGCCCTGGCCCACCCTCGTGACCACCCTGACCTACGGCGTGCAGTGCTTCAGCCGCTACCCCGAC
CACATGAAGCAGCACGACTTCTTCAAGTCCGCCATGCCCGAAGGCTACGTCCAGGAGCGCACCATCTTCT
TCAAGGACGACGGCAACTACAAGACCCGCGCCGAGGTGAAGTTCGAGGGCGACACCCTGGTGAACCGCAT
CGAGCTGAAGGGCATCGACTTCAAGGAGGACGGCAACATCCTGGGGCACAAGCTGGAGTACAACTACAAC
AGCCACAACGTCTATATCATGGCCGACAAGCAGAAGAACGGCATCAAGGTGAACTTCAAGATCCGCCACA
ACATCGAGGACGGCAGCGTGCAGCTCGCCGACCACTACCAGCAGAACACCCCCATCGGCGACGGCCCCGT
GCTGCTGCCCGACAACCACTACCTGAGCACCCAGTCCGCCCTGAGCAAAGACCCCAACGAGAAGCGCGAT
CACATGGTCCTGCTGGAGTTCGTGACCGCCGCCGGGATCACTCTCGGCATGGACGAGCTGTACAAGTCCG
GACTCAGATCTATGACTGCCGTCCACGCAGGCAACATAAACTTCAAATGGGACCCCAAAAGTCTGGAGAT
TAGGACTCTGGCTGTTGAAA
