>Addgene plasmid #67936 | GFP-alpha-E-Catenin 3xFP4 (895) | addgene partial sequence | sequence record 127678 | CMV-F 5'-CGCAAATGGGCGGTAGGCGTG-3'
GAGCTGGTTTAGTGAACCGTCAGATCCGCTAGCGCTACCGGTCGCCACCATGGTGAGCAAGGGCGAGGAG
CTGTTCACCGGGGTGGTGCCCATCCTGGTCGAGCTGGACGGCGACGTAAACGGCCACAAGTTCAGCGTGT
CCGGCGAGGGCGAGGGCGATGCCACCTACGGCAAGCTGACCCTGAAGTTCATCTGCACCACCGGCAAGCT
GCCCGTGCCCTGGCCCACCCTCGTGACCACCCTGACCTACGGCGTGCAGTGCTTCAGCCGCTACCCCGAC
CACATGAAGCAGCACGACTTCTTCAAGTCCGCCATGCCCGAAGGCTACGTCCAGGAGCGCACCATCTTCT
TCAAGGACGACGGCAACTACAAGACCCGCGCCGAGGTGAAGTTCGAGGGCGACACCCTGGTGAACCGCAT
CGAGCTGAAGGGCATCGACTTCAAGGAGGACGGCAACATCCTGGGGCACAAGCTGGAGTACAACTACAAC
AGCCACAACGTCTATATCATGGCCGACAAGCAGAAGAACGGCATCAAGGTGAACTTCAAGATCCGCCACA
ACATCGAGGACGGCAGCGTGCAGCTCGCCGACCACTACCAGCAGAACACCCCCATCGGCGACGGCCCCGT
GCTGCTGCCCGACAACCACTACCTGAGCACCCAGTCCGCCCTGAGCAAAGACCCCAACGAGAAGCGCGAT
CACATGGTCCTGCTGGAGTTCGTGACCGCCGCCGGGATCACTCTCGGCATGGACGAGCTGTACAAGTCCG
GACTCAGATCTATGACTGCCGTCCACGCAGGCAACATAAACTTCAAATGGG
