>Addgene plasmid #67936 | GFP-alpha-E-Catenin 3xFP4 (895) | addgene partial sequence | sequence record 127682 | SV40pA-R 5'-GAAATTTGTGATGCTATTGC-3'
AGTTACACAACAATTGCATTCATTTTATGTTTCAGGTTCAGGGGGAGGTGTGGGAGGTTTTTTAAAGCAA
GTAAAACCTCTACAAATGTGGTATGGCTGATTATGATCAGTTATCTAGATCCGGTGGATCCCGGGCCCGC
GGTACCGTCGACTGGAGGAGGCGGGAACAAACGAGATGGAGGAGGCGGGAACAAACCAGATGGAGGAGGC
GGGAACGAATTCGAAGCTTGTGTGCAGGATGAGTCAGCCATCAGGGCAGCCCCACTAATAATGCTTTCCA
GGCGCTCCTCCAGGGACGGCCTAAAGCGCTCCTCGCTGAAGCTCAAGGGGTCCACAATGATTTGTTTATC
AAAGTTGTTGAGAGCGTATGCCAGCTCTCCGCCACTGCCACCCTGGTGCTGGGCAGCATCATCTGATGCA
GTAGCCTGGGCTGCATTAGAAATTCCTGTGACGGCCTGCTGCAGCTGCTTGTATATCAAGTCCCGGTTGG
CCTTATAGGCTGCAACATCAGGGTGTTGTAGACATGCCTGGGATGCAGTATAGAGGATTGGAACATTTTT
CTGCAGGATTCCTCTAGCTGCAGCCATCTGATCACGATTGCCCACATCTTTTAGTTCCTGTTGTCTTTTT
GCTGCCATGATGTTCAGCTTATCTACTTCTGGTTTCAGAGCTTTGTACTGTATCCCTAAGTCTTGTTCAT
TGCCAGCATTCCTCAGTTTCAATATACCATCTTCCACAACTTTCAGCTGAACAAGTAATTTGTAGACATC
TGCCATGTCAGCCAGAATCAGCAGCCGGGTGACGGCAG
