[The description below was written by a language model from this plasmid's Addgene catalogue record.]
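Description:
GFP-alpha-E-Catenin 3xFP4 (895) is a mammalian expression plasmid built on the Clontech pEGFP-C1 backbone, with a recorded total size of about 6 kb (roughly 4.7 kb of backbone plus a 1.3 kb insert). It is maintained as a high-copy plasmid in E. coli under kanamycin selection. No feature table accompanies the record, so backbone elements beyond those listed in the catalogue fields, such as the origin of replication, are not itemised here; the use of an SV40 polyA reverse sequencing primer implies an SV40 polyadenylation signal downstream of the cloning site.

The insert is a truncated form of mouse alpha-E-catenin (Ctnna1) comprising only the N-terminal domain, cloned between EcoRI and SalI sites that both remain intact. Transcription is driven by the CMV promoter. Because the fragment sits in the C1 configuration, EGFP from the backbone is fused to its N terminus, allowing the protein to be followed by fluorescence in live or fixed cells. At the C terminus of the catenin fragment are three copies of the FP4 motif, which according to the depositor derives from the Listeria ActA protein and serves to recruit Ena/VASP proteins, regulators of actin filament assembly. The resulting chimera therefore couples the N-terminal part of alpha-catenin to an Ena/VASP recruitment module. The associated study concerns tension-sensitive actin assembly and contractility at the epithelial zonula adherens, which suggests use in testing the effect of bringing Ena/VASP to cadherin-based junctions, although the record does not spell out the specific experimental design.
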