Addgene plasmid #67936: GFP-alpha-E-Catenin 3xFP4 (895)
Purpose: Mammalian expression of alpha E catenin
Depositing lab: Alpha Yap. Publication: Tension-sensitive actin assembly supports contractility at the epithelial zonula adherens. Leerberg JM, Gomez GA, Verma S, Moussa EJ, Wu SK, Priya R, Hoffman BD, Grashoff C, Schwartz MA, Yap AS. Curr Biol. 2014 Aug 4;24(15):1689-99. doi: 10.1016/j.cub.2014.06.028. Epub 2014 Jul 24. PubMed 25065757.
Backbone
  Vector backbone: pEGFP-C1
  Backbone manufacturer: Clontech
  Backbone size w/o insert (bp): 4700
  Total vector size (bp): 6000
  Vector type: Mammalian Expression
Growth in bacteria
  Bacterial resistance: Kanamycin, 50 μg/mL
  Growth temperature: 37°C
  Growth strain: DH5alpha
  Copy number: High Copy
Gene/Insert
  Gene/Insert name: alpha E catenin
  Species: M. musculus (mouse)
  Insert size (bp): 1300
  Mutation: N-terminal domain
  Entrez Gene: Ctnna1 (a.k.a. 2010010M04Rik, Catna1)
  Promoter: CMV
  Tag / fusion protein: EGFP (N terminal on backbone); 3xFP4 (C terminal on insert)
  Cloning method: Restriction Enzyme; 5′ cloning site EcoRI (not destroyed); 3′ cloning site SalI (not destroyed)
  Sequencing primers: 5′ EGFP-C; 3′ SV40pA-R
Terms and licenses: Academic/Nonprofit Terms; Industry Terms: Not Available to Industry
Depositor comments: FP4 motif is from Listeria-ActA and fused to the N terminal domain of alpha catenin and recruits Ena/VASP.
How to cite: GFP-alpha-E-Catenin 3xFP4 (895) was a gift from Alpha Yap (Addgene plasmid # 67936 ; http://n2t.net/addgene:67936 ; RRID:Addgene_67936)
